>Addgene plasmid #205349 | pBad33_ISMmu1_reRNA | addgene full sequence | sequence record 410923 | Addgene NGS Result
TGACAGCTTATCATCGATCTGACAGCTAGCTCAGTCCTAGGTATAATGCTAGCCCCGGGAAAAGACCTAA
AGAGGAGAAAGAATTCATGCTGTATAATAGAAGTAGGAAGGAGGCGAATAAAATGGAACATAAGAAGATG
GCGGATTATGCCTATCATTACGGTCTGAAAGTCCGCATCTACCCCAGCCGGCAACAGAAAGAGATGATTC
GACGCAATGCGGATGCGGCACGCTGCATCTACAATGAACATGTCGCTGTGAACAAGGAGATCGCACGATT
CGGCAGACGGAGCATCTACATCGACTTCATTGAGAAGCGCATCGAGGCACTGCGCGAGCGAATCCGCACG
GTAACAGCATTGAAAGACCGCTATCCATGGCTCCGGCATCCCGATATCGATGCGCAGTCCATTGCCAATG
CACGGCAGAACTACCAGCATGCTTGGAAGCAGTTCCGTGCCGTCCATCATGCTGGTGTGCCGAACTTCCA
CAAGAAAACGTCCGTCGAGTCGTATCAGACGAATCCGCATTACAGCAAGGGTACGGTGATTTCGCTGTTT
ACCAGTAACGCCCGCTTCCTCGACAAGCATCATCTGATGCTGCCCAAGCTCAAACGCATCCGCTTCCAAG
GTTCGCGTAAAATACTGGACCGACTTTTTGCCATGAAGGAAGTCCGCATCGGAACGATTACCATCACGAA
AGACAGCCTGCACCGCTACTTTGCGTCATTCCAACTCGGCTCCGATGAACCATTCGTGAAAGCCAGCCCG
AAAACAAAGGCAGAGATTGGCATCGACCTGAACATCGAGAACTTCTATGCCGACTCGAATGGCGAGATTG
TGGCCAATCCTCGTTATTACCGCAGGCAGAAACGACGGCTGGCCAACGCACAGCGCAAGCTGAGCCGTCG
GATTGTCCGTGCCAAGAAAGAGCATCGCTCGCTCCGTGAGGCAAAGAACGTCGAAAAACAGCGCTTGCTC
GTCGCCAGGCTCACGGCACAAGTCATGCAGCGCCGCAAAGATTTCCTGCACCGCACTTCCGCGACACTGA
TCAAGAACCACGATCTGGTCGCAGCAGAAGAACTACGGAGCAAGAATCTGCTGAAGAACCATGCCCTGGC
TATGAGCATCCAAGACAATGGCTGGCGGATGTTCCTTAGTATGCTGACTTATAAGGCAGCACTGTACGGC
AAGAACTTCGTCACCGTCGACCCGCGGAATACGACGCAAACCTGCCACGCTTGTGGCCATATCATGAGCG
GTAAAGAGAAACTGACGCTCAAGGACCGCGAGTGGATCTGCCCGAAATGTGGGATACACCACCTTCGCGA
TGTGAATGCGGCCAAGAACATCCTAGCGCGAGCCAAAGCAAAGCTCGTATCCATGCATGGATCCTGAGAG
ATCTTTGACAGCTAGCTCAGTCCTAGGTATAATACTAGTGCGGTAAAGAGAAACTGACGCTCAAGGACCG
CGAGTGGATCTGCCCGAAATGTGGGATACACCACCTTCGCGATGTGAATGCGGCCAAGAACATCCTAGCG
CGAGCCAAAGCAAAGCTCGTATCCATGCATTGATGCGAACCTACCTTGTCCGTTTGGCAACTTGCGGACG
CTAATGGCTTTGGTAATTACCGGACCTCTGCTGTACCTCGCAAGACTGCGAATGCAGTAAGCCTGGCCTA
TCTAAGCAAATTGAGGTATCGAAAGATTCCCTCAAGCTCGCGACTTCAGTCGCGGGTAGTTGACGCTCGG
AGATCATCATTGCGTTTTTTAAGCTTGGCTGTTTTGGCGGATGAGAGAAGATTTTCAGCCTGATACAGAT
TAAATCAGAACGCAGAAGCGGTCTGATAAAACAGAATTTGCCTGGCGGCAGTAGCGCGGTGGTCCCACCT
GACCCCATGCCGAACTCAGAAGTGAAACGCCGTAGCGCCGATGGTAGTGTGGGGTCTCCCCATGCGAGAG
TAGGGAACTGCCAGGCATCAAATAAAACGAAAGGCTCAGTCGAAAGACTGGGCCTTTCGTTTTATCTGTT
GTTTGTCGGTGAACGCTCTCCTGAGTAGGACAAATCCGCCGGGAGCGGATTTGAACGTTGCGAAGCAACG
GCCCGGAGGGTGGCGGGCAGGACGCCCGCCATAAACTGCCAGGCATCAAATTAAGCAGAAGGCCATCCTG
ACGGATGGCCTTTTTGCGTTTCTACAAACTCTTTTGTTTATTTTTCTAAATACATTCAAATATGTATCCG
CTCATGAGACAATAACCCTGATAAATGCTTCAATAATATTGAAAAAGGAAGAGTATGAGTATTCAACATT
TCCGTGTCGCCCTTATTCCCTTTTTTGCGGCATTTTGCCTTCCTGTTTTTGCTCACCCAGAAACGCTGGT
GAAAGTAAAAGATGCTGAAGATCAGTTGGGTGCAGCAAACTATTAACTGGCGAACTACTTACTCTAGCTT
CCCGGCAACAATTAATAGACTGGATGGAGGCGGATAAAGTTGCAGGACCACTTCTGCGCTCGGCCCTTCC
GGCTGGCTGGTTTATTGCTGATAAATCTGGAGCCGGTGAGCGTGGGTCTCGCGGTATCATTGCAGCACTG
GGGCCAGATGGTAAGCCCTCCCGTATCGTAGTTATCTACACGACGGGGAGTCAGGCAACTATGGATGAAC
GAAATAGACAGATCGCTGAGATAGGTGCCTCACTGATTAAGCATTGGTAACTGTCAGACCAAGTTTACTC
ATATATACTTTAGATTGATT
[125 nt withheld, positions 2751-2875]
C
[141 nt withheld, positions 2877-3017]
CCTTTGACGTTGGAGTCCACGTTCTTT
[37 nt withheld, positions 3045-3081]
ACCCTATCTCGGGCTATTCTTTTGATTTATAAGGGATTTTGCCGATTTCGGCCTATTGGTTAAAAAATGA
GCTGATTTAACAAAAATTTAACGCGAATTTTAACAAAATATTAACGTTTACAATTTAAAAGGATCTAGGT
GAAGATCCTTTTTGATAATCTCATGACCAAAATCCCTTAACGTGAGTTTTCGTTCCACTGAGCGTCAGAC
CCCGTAGAAAAGATCAAAGGATCTTCTTGAGATCCTTTTTTTCTGCGCGTAATCTGCTGCTTGCAAACAA
AAAAACCACCGCTACCAGCGGTGGTTTGTTTGCCGGATCAAGAGCTACCAACTCTTTTTCCGAAGGTAAC
TGGCTTCAGCAGAGCGCAGATACCAAATACTGTCCTTCTAGTGTAGCCGTAGTTAGGCCACCACTTCAAG
AACTCTGTAGCACCGCCTACATACCTCGCTCTGCTAATCCTGTTACCAGTCAGGCATTTGAGAAGCACAC
GGTCACACTGCTTCCGGTAGTCAATAAACCGGTAAACCAGCAATAGACATAAGCGGCTATTTAACGACCC
TGCCCTGAACCGACGACCGGGTCGAATTTGCTTTCGAATTTCTGCCATTCATCCGCTTATTATCACTTAT
TCAGGCGTAGCAACCAGGCGTTTAAGGGCACCAATAACTGCCTTAAAAAAATTACGCCCCGCCCTGCCAC
TCATCGCAGTACTGTTGTAATTCATTAAGCATTCTGCCGACATGGAAGCCATCACAAACGGCATGATGAA
CCTGAATCGCCAGCGGCATCAGCACCTTGTCGCCTTGCGTATAATATTTGCCCATGGTGAAAACGGGGGC
GAAGAAGTTGTCCATATTGGCCACGTTTAAATCAAAACTGGTGAAACTCACCCAGGGATTGGCTGAGACG
AAAAACATATTCTCAATAAACCCTTTAGGGAAATAGGCCAGGTTTTCACCGTAACACGCCACATCTTGCG
AATATATGTGTAGAAACTGCCGGAAATCGTCGTGGTATTCACTCCAGAGCGATGAAAACGTTTCAGTTTG
CTCATGGAAAACGGTGTAACAAGGGTGAACACTATCCCATATCACCAGCTCACCGTCTTTCATTGCCATA
CGGAACTCCGGATGAGCATTCATCAGGCGGGCAAGAATGTGAATAAAGGCCGGATAAAACTTGTGCTTAT
TTTTCTTTACGGTCTTTAAAAAGGCCGTAATATCCAGCTGAACGGTCTGGTTATAGGTACATTGAGCAAC
TGACTGAAATGCCTCAAAATGTTCTTTACGATGCCATTGGGATATATCAACGGTGGTATATCCAGTGATT
TTTTTCTCCATTTTAGCTTCCTTAGCTCCTGAAAATCTCGATAACTCAAAAAATACGCCCGGTAGTGATC
TTATTTCATTATGGTGAAAGTTGGAACCTCTTACGTGCCGATCAACGTCTCATTTTCGCCAAAAGTTGGC
CCAGGGCTTCCCGGTATCAACAGGGACACCAGGATTTATTTATTCTGCGAAGTGATCTTCCGTCACAGGT
ATTTATTCGGCGCAAAGTGCGTCGGGTGATGCTGCCAACTTACTGATTTAGTGTATGATGGTGTTTTTGA
GGTGCTCCAGTGGCTTCTGTTTCTATCAGCTGTCCCTCCTGTTCAGCTACTGACGGGGTGGTGCGTAACG
GCAAAAGCACCGCCGGACATCAGCGCTAGCGGAGTGTATACTGGCTTACTATGTTGGCACTGATGAGGGT
GTCAGTGAAGTGCTTCATGTGGCAGGAGAAAAAAGGCTGCACCGGTGCGTCAGCAGAATATGTGATACAG
GATATATTCCGCTTCCTCGCTCACTGACTCGCTACGCTCGGTCGTTCGACTGCGGCGAGCGGAAATGGCT
TACGAACGGGGCGGAGATTTCCTGGAAGATGCCAGGAAGATACTTAACAGGGAAGTGAGAGGGCCGCGGC
AAAGCCGTTTTTCCATAGGCTCCGCCCCCCTGACAAGCATCACGAAATCTGACGCTCAAATCAGTGGTGG
CGAAACCCGACAGGACTATAAAGATACCAGGCGTTTCCCCCTGGCGGCTCCCTCGTGCGCTCTCCTGTTC
CTGCCTTTCGGTTTACCGGTGTCATTCCGCTGTTATGGCCGCGTTTGTCTCATTCCACGCCTGACACTCA
GTTCCGGGTAGGCAGTTCGCTCCAAGCTGGACTGTATGCACGAACCCCCCGTTCAGTCCGACCGCTGCGC
CTTATCCGGTAACTATCGTCTTGAGTCCAACCCGGAAAGACATGCAAAAGCACCACTGGCAGCAGCCACT
GGTAATTGATTTAGAGGAGTTAGTCTTGAAGTCATGCGCCGGTTAAGGCTAAACTGAAAGGACAAGTTTT
GGTGACTGCGCTCCTCCAAGCCAGTTACCTCGGTTCAAAGAGTTGGTAGCTCAGAGAACCTTCGAAAAAC
CGCCCTGCAAGGCGGTTTTTTCGTTTTCAGAGCAAGAGATTACGCGCAGACCAAAACGATCTCAAGAAGA
TCATCTTATTAATCAGATAAAATATTTCTAGGCTCATGAGCCCGAAGTGGCGAGCCCGATCTTCCCCATC
GGTGATGTCGGCGATATAGGCGCCAGCAACCGCACCTGTGGCGCCGGTGATGCCGGCCACGATGCGTCCG
GCGTAGAGGATCTGCTCATGTT
Features (pLannotate 1.2.2; 17 found; start..end, strand, type, name):
     20..53      +  promoter       J23119 promoter: bacterial promoter (Registry of Standard Biological Parts BBa J23119)
   1405..1439    +  promoter       J23119(SpeI) promoter: bacterial promoter (Registry of Standard Biological Parts BBa J23119) modified to end with an SpeI site
   1860..1975    +  ncRNA          5S rRNA: Accession: RF00001 - 5S ribosomal RNA
   1979..2065    +  terminator     rrnB T1 terminator: Escherichia coli rrnB; transcription terminator T1 from the E. coli rrnB gene
   2157..2184    +  terminator     rrnB T2 terminator: transcription terminator T2 from the E. coli rrnB gene
   2203..2294    +  promoter       AmpR promoter: bla
   2295..2414    +  CDS            AmpR (fragment): β-lactamase; bla; confers resistance to ampicillin, carbenicillin, and related antibiotics
   2415..2709    +  CDS            bla(M) (fragment): β-lactamase lacking the signal sequence; bla(M); allows cytosolic expression of β-lactamase
   2752..3132    +  rep_origin     M13 ori (sequence partly withheld): M13 bacteriophage origin of replication; arrow indicates direction of (+) strand synthesis
   3318..3551    +  rep_origin     ori (fragment): high-copy-number ColE1/pMB1/pBR322/pUC origin of replication
   3766..4422    -  CDS            cat: CAT_ECOLX - Experimental evidence at protein level: Swiss-Prot protein existence level 1. This enzyme is an effector of chloramphenicol resistance in bacteria. From Escherichia coli. This protein is used as a marker in many commonly used cloning vectors, such as pACYC184.
   4423..4525    -  promoter       cat promoter: promoter of the E. coli cat gene encoding chloramphenicol acetyltransferase
   4646..4789    +  mobile_element IS1 (fragment): prokaryotic transposable element IS1
   4908..4963    -  rep_origin     RSF ori (fragment): Plasmids containing the RSF 1030 origin of replication can be propagated in E. coli cells that contain additional plasmids with compatible origins.
   5051..5596    -  rep_origin     p15A ori: Plasmids containing the medium-copy-number p15A origin of replication can be propagated in E. coli cells that contain a second plasmid with the ColE1 origin.
   5633..5753    -  CDS            TcR (fragment): tetracycline efflux protein; tet; confers resistance to tetracycline
   5763..18      +  promoter       tet promoter (fragment) (across the origin): E. coli promoter for tetracycline efflux protein gene
