[The description below was written by a language model from this plasmid's Addgene catalogue record and pLannotate feature annotations shown in this document.]
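Description:
pBad33_ISMmu1_reRNA is a 5,763 nt bacterial expression plasmid built on a pBAD33-type backbone and designed to co-express the ISMmu1 TnpB nuclease with its guide RNA, the reRNA (right-end element RNA). It replicates from a p15A origin, which is consistent with the recorded low copy number and allows it to coexist with ColE1-type plasmids in the same cell. Selection is by chloramphenicol, through the cat gene and its native promoter. The backbone also carries remnants typical of pACYC184/pBAD33-derived vectors: partial β-lactamase fragments with the AmpR promoter, an M13 phage origin, short ColE1 and RSF origin fragments, an IS1 fragment, and tetracycline resistance gene and promoter fragments. None of these is recorded as a functional marker.

Despite the pBAD name, the feature table shows no araC gene or araBAD promoter. Instead, it lists two copies of the strong constitutive synthetic promoter J23119. One sits near the start of the sequence, followed by an unannotated stretch of roughly 1.3 kb. The second is followed by a shorter unannotated region that runs into the 5S rRNA segment and the rrnB T1 and T2 terminators. This layout suggests that the first promoter drives the TnpB coding sequence and the second drives the reRNA, but the automated annotation labels neither insert, so this assignment is an inference. The record does not state the source organism (species is given as "Other"), any tags, or the guide's target sequence.

TnpB proteins are compact, transposon-encoded RNA-guided nucleases ancestral to Cas12. The plasmid comes from work mining and characterizing TnpB systems as miniature genome editors, so it probably supports testing ISMmu1 TnpB activity in E. coli.
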