Addgene plasmid #205349: pBad33_ISMmu1_reRNA
Purpose: Bacterial expression of ISMmu1 TnpB and its reRNA
Depositing lab: Haoyi Wang. Depositing organization: Institute of Zoology, Chinese Academy of Sciences. Publication: Evolutionary mining and functional characterization of TnpB nucleases identify efficient miniature genome editors. Xiang G, Li Y, Sun J, Huo Y, Cao S, Cao Y, Guo Y, Yang L, Cai Y, Zhang YE, Wang H. Nat Biotechnol. 2023 Jun 29. doi: 10.1038/s41587-023-01857-x. PubMed 37386294.
Backbone
  Vector backbone: pBAD
  Vector type: Bacterial Expression
Growth in bacteria
  Bacterial resistance: Chloramphenicol, 25 μg/mL
  Growth temperature: 37°C
  Growth strain: DH5alpha
  Copy number: Low Copy
Gene/Insert
  Gene/Insert name: ISMmu1 TnpB
  Species: Other
  Cloning method: Unknown
Terms and licenses: Academic/Nonprofit Terms; Industry Terms: Not Available to Industry
How to cite: pBad33_ISMmu1_reRNA was a gift from Haoyi Wang (Addgene plasmid # 205349 ; http://n2t.net/addgene:205349 ; RRID:Addgene_205349)
